>Addgene plasmid #110606 | pBTK527a | depositor full sequence | sequence record 208066 | pBTK527a sequence 7439 bps
GGGGCCGAAAGGCTTGTCTTCGCGGAACAAGGACAAGGTGCAGCCGTCAAGGTTAAGGCTGGCCATATCA
GCGACTGAAAAGCGGCCAGCCTCGGCCTTGTTTGACGTATAACCAAAGCCACCGGGCAACCAATAGCCCT
TGTCACTTTTGATCAGGTAGACCGACCCTGAAGCGCTTTTTTCGTATTCCATAAAACCCCCTTCTGTGCG
TGAGTACTCATAGTATAACAGGCGTGAGTACCAACGCAAGCACTACATGCTGAAATCTGGCCCGCCCCTG
TCCATGCCTCGCTGGCGGGGTGCCGGTGCCCGTGCCAGCTCGGCCCGCGCAAGCTGGACGCTGGGCAGAC
CCATGACCTTGCTGACGGTGCGCTCGATGTAATCCGCTTCGTGGCCGGGCTTGCGCTCTGCCAGCGCTGG
GCTGGCCTCGGCCATGGCCTTGCCGATTTCCTCGGCACTGCGGCCCCGGCTGGCCAGCTTCTGCGCGGCG
ATAAAGTCGCACTTGCTGAGGTCATGACCGAAGCGCTTGACCAGCCCGGCCATCTCGCTGCGGTACTCGT
CCAGCGCCGTGCGCCGGTGGCGGCTAAGCTGCCGCTCGGGCAGTTCGAGGCTGGCCAGCCTGCGGGCCTT
CTCCTGCTGCCGCTGGGCCTGCTCGATCTGCTGGCCAGCCTGCTGCACCAGCGCCGGGCCAGCGGTGGCG
GTCTTGCCCTTGGATTCACGCAGCAGCACCCACGGCTGATAACCGGCGCGGGTGGTGTGCTTGTCCTTGC
GGTTGGTGAAGCCCGCCAAGCGGCCATAGTGGCGGCTGTCGGCGCTGGCCGGGTCGGCGTCGTACTCGCT
GGCCAGCGTCCGGGCAATCTGCCCCCGAAGTTCACCGCCTGCGGCGTCGGCCACCTTGACCCATGCCTGA
TAGTTCTTCGGGCTGGTTTCCACTACCAGGGCAGGCTCCCGGCCCTCGGCTTTCATGTCATCCAGGTCAA
ACTCGCTGAGGTCGTCCACCAGCACCAGACCATGCCGCTCCTGCTCGGCGGGCCTGATATACACGTCATT
GCCCTGGGCATTCATCCGCTTGAGCCATGGCGTGTTCTGGAGCACTTCGGCGGCTGACCATTCCCGGTTC
ATCATCTGGCCGGTGGGTGCGTCCCTGACGCCGATATCGAAGCGCTCACAGCCCATGGCCTTGAGCTGTC
GGCCTATGGCCTGCAAAGTCCTGTCGTTCTTCATCGGGCCACCAAGCGCAGCCAGATCGAGCCGTCCTCG
GTTGTCAGTGGCGTCAGGTCGAGCAAGAGCAACGATGCGATCAGCAGCACCACCGTAGGCATCATGGAAG
CCAGCATCACGGTTAGCCATAGCTTCCAGTGCCACCCCCGCGACGCGCTCCGGGCGCTCTGCGCGGCGCT
GCTCACCTCGGCGGCTACCTCCCGCAACTCTTTGGCCAGCTCCACCCATGCCGCCCCTGTCTGGCGCTGG
GCTTTCAGCCACTCCGCCGCCTGCGCCTCGCTGGCCTGCTTGGTCTGGCTCATGACCTGCCGGGCTTCGT
CGGCCAGTGTCGCCATGCTCTGGGCCAGCGGTTCGATCTGCTCCGCTAACTCGTTGATGCCTCTGGATTT
CTTCACTCTGTCGATTGCGTTCATGGTCTATTGCCTCCCGGTATTCCTGTAAGTCGATGATCTGGGCGTT
GGCGGTGTCGATGTTCAGGGCCACGTCTGCCCGGTCGGTGCGGATGCCCCGGCCTTCCATCTCCACCACG
TTCGGCCCCAGGTGAACACCGGGCAGGCGCTCGATGCCCTGCGCCTCAAGTGTTCTGTGGTCAATGCGGG
CGTCGTGGCCAGCCCGCTCTAATGCCCGGTTGGCATGGTCGGCCCATGCCTCGCGGGTCTGCTCAAGCCA
TGCCTTGGGCTTGAGCGCTTCGGTCTTCTGTGCCCCGCCCTTCTCCGGGGTCTTGCCGTTGTACCGCTTG
AACCACTGAGCGGCGGGCCGCTCGATGCCGTCATTGATCCGCTCGGAGATCATCAGGTGGCAGTGCGGGT
TCTCGCCGCCACCGGCATGGATGGCCAGCGTATACGGCAGGCGCTCGGCACCGGTCAGGTGCTGGGCGAA
CTCGGACGCCAGCGCCTTCTGCTGGTCGAGGGTCAGCTCGACCGGCAGGGCAAATTCGACCTCCTTGAAC
AGCCGCCCATTGGCGCGTTCATACAGGTCGGCAGCATCCCAGTAGTCGGCGGGCCGCTCGACGAACTCCG
GCATGTGCCCGGATTCGGCGTGCAAGACTTCATCCATGTCGCGGGCATACTTGCCTTCGCGCTGGATGTA
GTCGGCCTTGGCCCTGGCCGATTGGCCGCCCGACCTGCTGCCGGTTTTCGCCGTAAGGTGATAAATCGCC
ATGCTGCCTCGCTGTTGCTTTTGCTTTTCGGCTCCATGCAATGGCCCTCGGAGAGCGCACCGCCCGAAGG
GTGGCCGTTAGGCCAGTTTCTCGAAGAGAAACCGGTAAGTGCGCCCTCCCCTACAAAGTAGGGTCGGGAT
TGCCGCCGCTGTGCCTCCATGATAGCCTACGAGACAGCACATTAACAATGGGGTGTCAAGATGGTTAAGG
GGAGCAACAAGGCGGCGGATCGGCTGGCCAAGCTCGAAGAACAACGAGCGCGAATCAATGCCGAAATTCA
GCGGGAGCGGGCAAGGGAACAGCAGCAAGAGCGCAAGAACGAAACAAGGCGCAAGGTGCTGGTGGGGGCC
ATGATTTTGGCCAAGGTGAACAGCAGCGAGTGGCCGGAGGATCGGCTCATGGCGGCAATGGATGCGTACC
TTGAACGCGACCACGACCGCGCCTTGTTCGGTCTGCCGCCACGCCAGAAGGATGAGCCGGGCTGAATGAT
CGACCGAGACAGGCCCTGCGGGGCTGCACACGCGCCCCCACCCTTCGGGTAGGGGGAAAGGCCGCTAAAG
CGGCTAAAAGCGCTCCAGCGTATTTCTGCGGGGTTTGGTGTGGGGTTTAGCGGGCTTTGCCCGCCTTTCC
CCCTGCCGCGCAGCGGTGGGGCGGTGTGTAGCCTAGCGCAGCGAATAGACCAGCTATCCGGCCTCTGGCC
GGGCATATTGGGCAAGGGCAGCAGCGCCCCACAAGGGCGCTGATAACCGCGCCTAGTGGATTATTCTTAG
ATAATCATGGATGGATTTTTCCAACACCCCGCCAGCCCCCGCCCCTGCTGGGTTTGCAGGTTTGGGGGCG
TGACAGTTATTGCAGGGGTTCGTGACAGTTATTGCAGGGGGGCGTGACAGTTATTGCAGGGGTTCGTGAC
AGTTAGTACGGGAGTGACGGGCACTGGCTGGCAATGTCTAGCAACGGCAGGCATTTCGGCTGAGGGTAAA
AGAACTTTCCGCTAAGCGATAGACTGTATGTAAACACAGTATTGCAAGGACGCGGAACATGCCTCATGTG
GCGGCCAGGACGGCCAGCCGGGATCGGGATACTGGTCGTTACCAGAGCCACCGACCCGAGCAAACCCTTC
TCTATCAGATCGTTGACGAGTATTACCCGGCATTCGCTGCGCTTATGGCAGAGCAGGGAAAGGAATTGCC
GGGCTATGTGCAACGGGAATTTGAAGAATTTCTCCAATGCGGGCGGCTGGAGCATGGCTTTCTACGGGTT
CGCTGCGAGTCTTGCCACGCCGAGCACCTGGTCGCTTTCAGAAATCAATCTAAAGTATATATGAGTAAAC
TTGGTCTGACAGGCCCCTGAATTCGCATCTAGACTGATGAGACGTGGTAGAGCCACAAACAGCCGGTACA
AGCAACGATCTCCAGGACCATCTGAATCATGCGCGGATGACACGAACTCACGACGGCGATCACAGACATT
AACCCACAGTACAGACACTGCGACAACGTGGCAATTCGTCGCAATACAACGTAACGGGCTTCCCATACAA
TCGATTAGAGATTGTCATCGCACCTGATTGCCCGACATTATCGCGAGTTATAACCCATTTATACCCATAT
AAATCAGCATCCATGTTGGAATTTAATCGCGTGAGCCTATGTAACGGGCTTCCCATACAATCGATTAGAG
ATTGTCATCGCACCTGATTGCCCGACATTATCGCGAGTTATAACCCATTTATACCCATATAAATCAGCAT
CCATGTTGGAATTTAATCGCGTGAGCCATCCGTAATCGTTAATCCGCAAATAACGTAAAAACCCGCTTCG
GCGGGTTTTTTTATGGGGGGAGTTTAGGGAAAGAGCATTTGTCAGCTGCGTCTCAAGCAGTTACAGAGAT
GTTACGAACCCCCAGGACATCCGAGAATGCGAGGCGATGGAGGGTACAACCCGAGCGGCCGCTTATTTGC
CGACTACCTTGGTGATCTCGCCTTTCACGTAGTGGACAAATTCTTCCAACTGATCTGCGCGCGAGGCCAA
GCGATCTTCTTCTTGTCCAAGATAAGCCTGTCTAGCTTCAAGTATGACGGGCTGATACTGGGCCGGCAGG
CGCTCCATTGCCCAGTCGGCAGCGACATCCTTCGGCGCGATTTTGCCGGTTACTGCGCTGTACCAAATGC
GGGACAACGTAAGCACTACATTTCGCTCATCGCCAGCCCAGTCGGGCGGCGAGTTCCATAGCGTTAAGGT
TTCATTTAGCGCCTCAAATAGATCCTGTTCAGGAACCGGATCAAAGAGTTCCTCCGCCGCTGGACCTACC
AAGGCAACGCTATGTTCTCTTGCTTTTGTCAGCAAGATAGCCAGATCAATGTCGATCGTGGCTGGCTCGA
AGATACCCGCAAGAATGTCATTGCGCTGCCATTCTCCAAATTGCAGTTCGCGCTTAGCTGGATAACGCCA
CGGAATGATGTCGTCGTGCACAACAATGGTGACTTCTACAGCGCGGAGAATCTCGCTCTCTCCAGGGGAA
GCCGAAGTTTCCAAAAGGTCGTTGATCAAAGCTCGCCGCGTTGTTTCATCAAGCCTTACGGTCACCGTAA
CCAGCAAATCAATATCACTGTGTGGCTTCAGGCCGCCATCCACTGCGGAGCCGTACAAATGTACGGCCAG
CAACGTCGGTTCGAGATGGCGCTCGATGACGCCAACTACCTCTGATAGTTGAGTCGATACTTCGGCGATC
ACCGCTTCCCTCATAATGTTTAACTTTGTTTTAGGGCGACTGCCCTGCTGCGTAACATCGTTGCTGCTCC
ATAACATCAAACATCGACCCACGGCGTAACGCGCTTGCTGCTTGGATGCCCGAGGCATAGACTGTACCCC
AAAAAAACAGTCATAACAAGCCATGAAAACCGCCACTGCGCCGTTACCACCGCTGCGTTCGGTCAAGGTT
CTGGACCAGTTGCGTGAGCGCATACGCTACTTGCATTACAGCTTACGAACCGAACAGGCTTATGTCCACT
GGGTTCGTGCCTTCATCCGTTTCCACGGTGTGCGTCACCCGGCAACCTTGGGTAGCAGCGAAGTCGAGGC
ATTTCTGTCCTGGCTGGTCATGACCAAAATCCCTTAACGTGAGTCAGCCTGCCGCCTTGGGCCGGGTGAT
GTCGTACTTGCCCGCCGCGAACTCGGTTACCGTCCAGCCCAGCGCGACCAGCTCCGGCAACGCCTCGCGC
ACCCGCTTGCGGCGCTTGCGCATGGTCGAACCACTGGCCTCTGACGGCCAGACATAGCCGCACAAGGTAT
CTATGGAAGCCTTGCCGGTTTTGCCGGGGTCGATCCAGCCACACAGCCGCTGGTGCAGCAGGCGGGCGGT
TTCGCTGTCCAGCGCCCGCACCTCGTCCATGCTGATGCGCACATGCTGGCCGCCACCCATGACGGCCTGC
GCGATCAAGGGGTTCAGGGCCACGTACAGGCGCCCGTCCGCCTCGTCGCTGGCGTACTCCGACAGCAGCC
GAAACCCCTGCCGCTTGCGGCCATTCTGGGCGATGATGGATACCTTCCAAAGGCGCTCGATGCAGTCCTG
TATGTGCTTGAGCGCCCCACCACTATCGACCTCTGCCCCGATTTCCTTTGCCAGCGCCCGATAGCTACCT
TTGACCACATGGCATTCAGCGGTGACGGCCTCCCACTTGGGTTCCAGGAACAGCCGGAGCTGCCGTCCGC
CTTCGGTCTTGGGTTCCGGGCCAAGCACTAGGCCATTAGGCCCAGCCATGGCCACCAGCCCTTGCAGGAT
GCGCAGATCATCAGCGCCCAGCGGCTCCGGGCCGCTGAACTCGATCCGCTTGCCGTCGCCGTAGTCATAC
GTCACGTCCAGCTTGCTGCGCTTGCGCTCGCCCCGCTTGAGGGCACGGAACAGGCCGGGGGCCAGACAGT
GCGCCGGGTCGTGCCGGACGTGGCTGAGGCTGTGCTTGTTCTTAGGCTTCACCACGGGGCACCCCCTTGC
TCTTGCGCTGCCTCTCCAGCACGGCGGGCTTGAGCACCCCGCCGTCATGCCGCCTGAACCACCGATCAGC
GAACGGTGCGCCATAGTTGGCCTTGCTCACACCGAAGCGGACGAAGAACCGGCGCTGGTCGTCGTCCACA
CCCCATTCCTCGGCCTCGGCGCTGGTCATGCTCGACAGGTAGGACTGCCAGCGGATGTTATCGACCAGTA
CCGAGCTGCCCCGGCTGGCCTGCTGCTGGTCGCCTGCGCCCATCATGGCCGCGCCCTTGCTGGCATGGTG
CAGGAACACGATAGAGCACCCGGTATCGGCGGCGATGGCCTCCATGCGACCGATGACCTGGGCCATGGGG
CCGCTGGCGTTTTCTTCCTCGATGTGGAACCGGCGCAGCGTGTCCAGCACCATCAGGCGGCGGCCCTCGG
CGGCGCGCTTGAGGCCGTCGAACCACTCCGGGGCCATGATGTTGGGCAGGCTGCCGATCAGCGGCTGGAT
CAGCAGGCCGTCAGCCACGGCTTGCCGTTCCTCGGCGCTGAGGTGCGCCCCAAGGGCGTGCAGGCGGTGA
TGAATGGCGGTGGGCGGGTCTTCGGCGGGCAGGTAGATCACCGGGCCGGTGGGCAGTTCGCCCACCTCCA
GCAGATCCGGCCCGCCTGCAATCTGTGCGGCCAGTTGCAGGGCCAGCATGGATTTACCGGCACCACCGGG
CGACACCAGCGCCCCGACCGTACCGGCCACCATGTTGGGCAAAACGTAGTCCAGCGGTGGCGGCGCTGCT
GCGAACGCCTCCAGAATATTGATAGGCTTATGGGTAGCCATTGATTGCCTCCTTTGCAGGCAGTTGGTGG
TTAGGCGCTGGCGGGGTCACTACCCCCGCCCTGCGCCGCTCTGAGTTCTTCCAGGCACTCGCGCAGCGCC
TCGTATTCGTCGTCGGTCAGCCAGAACTTGCGCTGACGCATCCCTTTGGCCTTCATGCGCTCGGCATATC
GCGCTTGGCGTACAGCGTCAGGGCTGGCCAGCAGGTCGCCGGTCTGCTTGTCCTTTTGGTCTTTCATATC
AGTCACCGAGAAACTTGCC
Features (pLannotate 1.2.2; 12 found; start..end, strand, type, name):
    256..2382    -  CDS            mobA: MOBA2_ECOLX - Also known as repB. Experimental evidence at protein level: Swiss-Prot protein existence level 1. Part of the relaxosome complex that is responsible for plasmid transfer during conjugation. Locally unwinds DNA and catalyzes the cleavage of one of the DNA strands at oriT. The cleaved strand is then transferred through the dedicated type IV secretion apparatus. MobA remains covalently linked at the 5' end of the strand, and once in the recipient cell, it probably catalyzes the rejoining of the two ends of the strand, re-forming the circular plasmid DNA. The primase activity of MobA
   2463..2550    -  oriT           RSF1010 oriT: origin of transfer of the broad-host-range plasmid RSF1010 (Scholz et al., 1989)
   2581..2862    +  CDS            mobC: MOBC_ECOLX - Protein predicted: Swiss-Prot protein existence level 4. This protein is essential to promote the specific transfer of the plasmid in the presence of conjugative plasmids. From Escherichia coli.
   2892..3286    +  rep_origin     RSF1010 oriV: replication origin of the broad-host-range plasmid RSF1010; requires the RSF1010 RepA/B/C proteins for replication (Scholz et al., 1989)
   3906..4019    -  CDS            KKA1_SALTM (fragment): Protein inferred from homology: Swiss-Prot protein existence level 3. Resistance to kanamycin and structurally-related aminoglycosides, including amikacin. From Salmonella typhimurium.
   4036..4149    -  CDS            KKA1_SALTM (fragment): Protein inferred from homology: Swiss-Prot protein existence level 3. Resistance to kanamycin and structurally-related aminoglycosides, including amikacin. From Salmonella typhimurium.
   4336..5124    -  CDS            aadA: S3AD_ECOLX - Experimental evidence at protein level: Swiss-Prot protein existence level 1. Mediates bacterial resistance to the antibiotics streptomycin and spectinomycin. From Escherichia coli.
   5131..5187    -  CDS            GmR (fragment): gentamycin acetyltransferase; aacC1; confers resistance to gentamycin
   5363..5386    -  promoter       Pc promoter (fragment): intI1 (promoter lies within the coding sequence); class 1 integron promoter
   5504..6355    -  CDS            RSF1010 RepC: replication protein C of the broad-host-range plasmid RSF1010 (Scholz et al., 1989); repC
   6342..7181    -  CDS            RSF1010 RepA: replication protein A of the broad-host-range plasmid RSF1010 (Scholz et al., 1989); repA
   7173..7247    -  ncRNA          Plasmid R1162: Accession: RF00043 - R1162-like plasmid antisense RNA
