>Addgene plasmid #110606 | pBTK527a | addgene full sequence | sequence record 216992 | Addgene NGS Result
GATGGCTCACGCGATTAAATTCCAACATGGATGCTGATTTATATGGGTATAAATGGGTTATAACTCGCGA
TAATGTCGGGCAATCAGGTGCGATGACAATCTCTAATCGATTGTATGGGAAGCCCGTTACATAGGCTCAC
GCGATTAAATTCCAACATGGATGCTGATTTATATGGGTATAAATGGGTTATAACTCGCGATAATGTCGGG
CAATCAGGTGCGATGACAATCTCTAATCGATTGTATGGGAAGCCCGTTACGTTGTATTGCGACGAATTGC
CACGTTGTCGCAGTGTCTGTACTGTGGGTTAATGTCTGTGATCGCCGTCGTGAGTTCGTGTCATCCGCGC
ATGATTCAGATGGTCCTGGAGATCGTTGCTTGTACCGGCTGTTTGTGGCTCTACCACGTCTCATCAGTCT
AGATGCGAATTCAGGGGCCTGTCAGACCAAGTTTACTCATATATACTTTAGATTGATTTCTGAAAGCGAC
CAGGTGCTCGGCGTGGCAAGACTCGCAGCGAACCCGTAGAAAGCCATGCTCCAGCCGCCCGCATTGGAGA
AATTCTTCAAATTCCCGTTGCACATAGCCCGGCAATTCCTTTCCCTGCTCTGCCATAAGCGCAGCGAATG
CCGGGTAATACTCGTCAACGATCTGATAGAGAAGGGTTTGCTCGGGTCGGTGGCTCTGGTAACGACCAGT
ATCCCGATCCCGGCTGGCCGTCCTGGCCGCCACATGAGGCATGTTCCGCGTCCTTGCAATACTGTGTTTA
CATACAGTCTATCGCTTAGCGGAAAGTTCTTTTACCCTCAGCCGAAATGCCTGCCGTTGCTAGACATTGC
CAGCCAGTGCCCGTCACTCCCGTACTAACTGTCACGAACCCCTGCAATAACTGTCACGCCCCCCTGCAAT
AACTGTCACGAACCCCTGCAATAACTGTCACGCCCCCAAACCTGCAAACCCAGCAGGGGCGGGGGCTGGC
GGGGTGTTGGAAAAATCCATCCATGATTATCTAAGAATAATCCACTAGGCGCGGTTATCAGCGCCCTTGT
GGGGCGCTGCTGCCCTTGCCCAATATGCCCGGCCAGAGGCCGGATAGCTGGTCTATTCGCTGCGCTAGGC
TACACACCGCCCCACCGCTGCGCGGCAGGGGGAAAGGCGGGCAAAGCCCGCTAAACCCCACACCAAACCC
CGCAGAAATACGCTGGAGCGCTTTTAGCCGCTTTAGCGGCCTTTCCCCCTACCCGAAGGGTGGGGGCGCG
TGTGCAGCCCCGCAGGGCCTGTCTCGGTCGATCATTCAGCCCGGCTCATCCTTCTGGCGTGGCGGCAGAC
CGAACAAGGCGCGGTCGTGGTCGCGTTCAAGGTACGCATCCATTGCCGCCATGAGCCGATCCTCCGGCCA
CTCGCTGCTGTTCACCTTGGCCAAAATCATGGCCCCCACCAGCACCTTGCGCCTTGTTTCGTTCTTGCGC
TCTTGCTGCTGTTCCCTTGCCCGCACCCGCTGAATTTCGGCATTGATTCGCGCTCGTTGTTCTTCGAGCT
TGGCCAGCCGATCCGCCGCCTTGTTGCTCCCCTTAACCATCTTGACACCCCATTGTTAATGTGCTGTCTC
GTAGGCTATCATGGAGGCACAGCGGCGGCAATCCCGACCCTACTTTGTAGGGGAGGGCGCACTTACCGGT
TTCTCTTCGAGAAACTGGCCTAACGGCCACCCTTCGGGCGGTGCGCTCTCCGAGGGCCATTGCATGGAGC
CGAAAAGCAAAAGCAACAGCGAGGCAGCATGGCGATTTATCACCTTACGGCGAAAACCGGCAGCAGGTCG
GGCGGCCAATCGGCCAGGGCCAAGGCCGACTACATCCAGCGCGAAGGCAAGTATGCCCGCGACATGGATG
AAGTCTTGCACGCCGAATCCGGGCACATGCCGGAGTTCGTCGAGCGGCCCGCCGACTACTGGGATGCTGC
CGACCTGTATGAACGCGCCAATGGGCGGCTGTTCAAGGAGGTCGAATTTGCCCTGCCGGTCGAGCTGACC
CTCGACCAGCAGAAGGCGCTGGCGTCCGAGTTCGCCCAGCACCTGACCGGTGCCGAGCGCCTGCCGTATA
CGCTGGCCATCCATGCCGGTGGCGGCGAGAACCCGCACTGCCACCTGATGATCTCCGAGCGGATCAATGA
CGGCATCGAGCGGCCCGCCGCTCAGTGGTTCAAGCGGTACAACGGCAAGACCCCGGAGAAGGGCGGGGCA
CAGAAGACCGAAGCGCTCAAGCCCAAGGCATGGCTTGAGCAGACCCGCGAGGCATGGGCCGACCATGCCA
ACCGGGCATTAGAGCGGGCTGGCCACGACGCCCGCATTGACCACAGAACACTTGAGGCGCAGGGCATCGA
GCGCCTGCCCGGTGTTCACCTGGGGCCGAACGTGGTGGAGATGGAAGGCCGGGGCATCCGCACCGACCGG
GCAGACGTGGCCCTGAACATCGACACCGCCAACGCCCAGATCATCGACTTACAGGAATACCGGGAGGCAA
TAGACCATGAACGCAATCGACAGAGTGAAGAAATCCAGAGGCATCAACGAGTTAGCGGAGCAGATCGAAC
CGCTGGCCCAGAGCATGGCGACACTGGCCGACGAAGCCCGGCAGGTCATGAGCCAGACCCAGCAGGCCAG
CGAGGCGCAGGCGGCGGAGTGGCTGAAAGCCCAGCGCCAGACAGGGGCGGCATGGGTGGAGCTGGCCAAA
GAGTTGCGGGAGGTAGCCGCCGAGGTGAGCAGCGCCGCGCAGAGCGCCCGGAGCGCGTCGCGGGGGTGGC
ACTGGAAGCTATGGCTAACCGTGATGCTGGCTTCCATGATGCCTACGGTGGTGCTGCTGATCGCATCGTT
GCTCTTGCTCGACCTGACGCCACTGACAACCGAGGACGGCTCGATCTGGCTGCGCTTGGTGGCCCGATGA
AGAACGACAGGACTTTGCAGGCCATAGGCCGACAGCTCAAGGCCATGGGCTGTGAGCGCTTCGATATCGG
CGTCAGGGACGCCACCACCGGCCAGATGATGAACCGGGAATGGTCAGCCGCCGAAGTGCTCCAGAACACG
CCATGGCTCAAGCGGATGAATGCCCAGGGCAATGACGTGTATATCAGGCCCGCCGAGCAGGAGCGGCATG
GTCTGGTGCTGGTGGACGACCTCAGCGAGTTTGACCTGGATGACATGAAAGCCGAGGGCCGGGAGCCTGC
CCTGGTAGTGGAAACCAGCCCGAAGAACTATCAGGCATGGGTCAAGGTGGCCGACGCCGCAGGCGGTGAA
CTTCGGGGGCAGATTGCCCGGACGCTGGCCAGCGAGTACGACGCCGACCCGGCCAGCGCCGACAGCCGCC
ACTATGGCCGCTTGGCGGGCTTCACCAACCGCAAGGACAAGCACACCACCCGCGCCGGTTATCAGCCGTG
GGTGCTGCTGCGTGAATCCAAGGGCAAGACCGCCACCGCTGGCCCGGCGCTGGTGCAGCAGGCTGGCCAG
CAGATCGAGCAGGCCCAGCGGCAGCAGGAGAAGGCCCGCAGGCTGGCCAGCCTCGAACTGCCCGAGCGGC
AGCTTAGCCGCCACCGGCGCACGGCGCTGGACGAGTACCGCAGCGAGATGGCCGGGCTGGTCAAGCGCTT
CGGTGATGACCTCAGCAAGTGCGACTTTATCGCCGCGCAGAAGCTGGCCAGCCGGGGCCGCAGTGCCGAG
GAAATCGGCAAGGCCATGGCCGAGGCCAGCCCAGCGCTGGCAGAGCGCAAGCCCGGCCACGAAGCGGATT
ACATCGAGCGCACCGTCAGCAAGGTCATGGGTCTGCCCAGCGTCCAGCTTGCGCGGGCCGAGCTGGCACG
GGCACCGGCACCCCGCCAGCGAGGCATGGACAGGGGCGGGCCAGATTTCAGCATGTAGTGCTTGCGTTGG
TACTCACGCCTGTTATACTATGAGTACTCACGCACAGAAGGGGGTTTTATGGAATACGAAAAAAGCGCTT
CAGGGTCGGTCTACCTGATCAAAAGTGACAAGGGCTATTGGTTGCCCGGTGGCTTTGGTTATACGTCAAA
CAAGGCCGAGGCTGGCCGCTTTTCAGTCGCTGATATGGCCAGCCTTAACCTTGACGGCTGCACCTTGTCC
TTGTTCCGCGAAGACAAGCCTTTCGGCCCCGGCAAGTTTCTCGGTGACTGATATGAAAGACCAAAAGGAC
AAGCAGACCGGCGACCTGCTGGCCAGCCCTGACGCTGTACGCCAAGCGCGATATGCCGAGCGCATGAAGG
CCAAAGGGATGCGTCAGCGCAAGTTCTGGCTGACCGACGACGAATACGAGGCGCTGCGCGAGTGCCTGGA
AGAACTCAGAGCGGCGCAGGGCGGGGGTAGTGACCCCGCCAGCGCCTAACCACCAACTGCCTGCAAAGGA
GGCAATCAATGGCTACCCATAAGCCTATCAATATTCTGGAGGCGTTCGCAGCAGCGCCGCCACCGCTGGA
CTACGTTTTGCCCAACATGGTGGCCGGTACGGTCGGGGCGCTGGTGTCGCCCGGTGGTGCCGGTAAATCC
ATGCTGGCCCTGCAACTGGCCGCACAGATTGCAGGCGGGCCGGATCTGCTGGAGGTGGGCGAACTGCCCA
CCGGCCCGGTGATCTACCTGCCCGCCGAAGACCCGCCCACCGCCATTCATCACCGCCTGCACGCCCTTGG
GGCGCACCTCAGCGCCGAGGAACGGCAAGCCGTGGCTGACGGCCTGCTGATCCAGCCGCTGATCGGCAGC
CTGCCCAACATCATGGCCCCGGAGTGGTTCGACGGCCTCAAGCGCGCCGCCGAGGGCCGCCGCCTGATGG
TGCTGGACACGCTGCGCCGGTTCCACATCGAGGAAGAAAACGCCAGCGGCCCCATGGCCCAGGTCATCGG
TCGCATGGAGGCCATCGCCGCCGATACCGGGTGCTCTATCGTGTTCCTGCACCATGCCAGCAAGGGCGCG
GCCATGATGGGCGCAGGCGACCAGCAGCAGGCCAGCCGGGGCAGCTCGGTACTGGTCGATAACATCCGCT
GGCAGTCCTACCTGTCGAGCATGACCAGCGCCGAGGCCGAGGAATGGGGTGTGGACGACGACCAGCGCCG
GTTCTTCGTCCGCTTCGGTGTGAGCAAGGCCAACTATGGCGCACCGTTCGCTGATCGGTGGTTCAGGCGG
CATGACGGCGGGGTGCTCAAGCCCGCCGTGCTGGAGAGGCAGCGCAAGAGCAAGGGGGTGCCCCGTGGTG
AAGCCTAAGAACAAGCACAGCCTCAGCCACGTCCGGCACGACCCGGCGCACTGTCTGGCCCCCGGCCTGT
TCCGTGCCCTCAAGCGGGGCGAGCGCAAGCGCAGCAAGCTGGACGTGACGTATGACTACGGCGACGGCAA
GCGGATCGAGTTCAGCGGCCCGGAGCCGCTGGGCGCTGATGATCTGCGCATCCTGCAAGGGCTGGTGGCC
ATGGCTGGGCCTAATGGCCTAGTGCTTGGCCCGGAACCCAAGACCGAAGGCGGACGGCAGCTCCGGCTGT
TCCTGGAACCCAAGTGGGAGGCCGTCACCGCTGATGCCATGGTGGTCAAAGGTAGCTATCGGGCGCTGGC
AAAGGAAATCGGGGCAGAGGTCGATAGTGGTGGGGCGCTCAAGCACATACAGGACTGCATCGAGCGCCTT
TGGAAGGTATCCATCATCGCCCAGAATGGCCGCAAGCGGCAGGGGTTTCGGCTGCTGTCGGAGTACGCCA
GCGACGAGGCGGACGGGCGCCTGTACGTGGCCCTGAACCCCTTGATCGCGCAGGCCGTCATGGGTGGCGG
CCAGCATGTGCGCATCAGCATGGACGAGGTGCGGGCGCTGGACAGCGAAACCGCCCGCCTGCTGCACCAG
CGGCTGTGTGGCTGGATCGACCCCGGCAAAACCGGCAAGGCTTCCATAGATACCTTGTGCGGCTATGTCT
GGCCGTCAGAGGCCAGTGGTTCGACCATGCGCAAGCGCCGCCAGCGGGTGCGCGAGGCGTTGCCGGAGCT
GGTCGCGCTGGGCTGGACGGTAACCGAGTTCGCGGCGGGCAAGTACGACATCACCCGGCCCAAGGCGGCA
GGCTGACTCACGTTAAGGGATTTTGGTCATGACCAGCCAGGACAGAAATGCCTCGACTTCGCTGCTACCC
AAGGTTGCCGGGTGACGCACACCGTGGAAACGGATGAAGGCACGAACCCAGTGGACATAAGCCTGTTCGG
TTCGTAAGCTGTAATGCAAGTAGCGTATGCGCTCACGCAACTGGTCCAGAACCTTGACCGAACGCAGCGG
TGGTAACGGCGCAGTGGCGGTTTTCATGGCTTGTTATGACTGTTTTTTTGGGGTACAGTCTATGCCTCGG
GCATCCAAGCAGCAAGCGCGTTACGCCGTGGGTCGATGTTTGATGTTATGGAGCAGCAACGATGTTACGC
AGCAGGGCAGTCGCCCTAAAACAAAGTTAAACATTATGAGGGAAGCGGTGATCGCCGAAGTATCGACTCA
ACTATCAGAGGTAGTTGGCGTCATCGAGCGCCATCTCGAACCGACGTTGCTGGCCGTACATTTGTACGGC
TCCGCAGTGGATGGCGGCCTGAAGCCACACAGTGATATTGATTTGCTGGTTACGGTGACCGTAAGGCTTG
ATGAAACAACGCGGCGAGCTTTGATCAACGACCTTTTGGAAACTTCGGCTTCCCCTGGAGAGAGCGAGAT
TCTCCGCGCTGTAGAAGTCACCATTGTTGTGCACGACGACATCATTCCGTGGCGTTATCCAGCTAAGCGC
GAACTGCAATTTGGAGAATGGCAGCGCAATGACATTCTTGCGGGTATCTTCGAGCCAGCCACGATCGACA
TTGATCTGGCTATCTTGCTGACAAAAGCAAGAGAACATAGCGTTGCCTTGGTAGGTCCAGCGGCGGAGGA
ACTCTTTGATCCGGTTCCTGAACAGGATCTATTTGAGGCGCTAAATGAAACCTTAACGCTATGGAACTCG
CCGCCCGACTGGGCTGGCGATGAGCGAAATGTAGTGCTTACGTTGTCCCGCATTTGGTACAGCGCAGTAA
CCGGCAAAATCGCGCCGAAGGATGTCGCTGCCGACTGGGCAATGGAGCGCCTGCCGGCCCAGTATCAGCC
CGTCATACTTGAAGCTAGACAGGCTTATCTTGGACAAGAAGAAGATCGCTTGGCCTCGCGCGCAGATCAG
TTGGAAGAATTTGTCCACTACGTGAAAGGCGAGATCACCAAGGTAGTCGGCAAATAAGCGGCCGCTCGGG
TTGTACCCTCCATCGCCTCGCATTCTCGGATGTCCTGGGGGTTCGTAACATCTCTGTAACTGCTTGAGAC
GCAGCTGACAAATGCTCTTTCCCTAAACTCCCCCCATAAAAAAACCCGCCGAAGCGGGTTTTTACGTTAT
TTGCGGATTAACGATTACG
Features (pLannotate 1.2.2; 13 found; start..end, strand, type, name):
     12..125     +  CDS            KKA1_SALTM (fragment): Protein inferred from homology: Swiss-Prot protein existence level 3. Resistance to kanamycin and structurally-related aminoglycosides, including amikacin. From Salmonella typhimurium.
    142..255     +  CDS            KKA1_SALTM (fragment): Protein inferred from homology: Swiss-Prot protein existence level 3. Resistance to kanamycin and structurally-related aminoglycosides, including amikacin. From Salmonella typhimurium.
    875..1269    -  rep_origin     RSF1010 oriV: replication origin of the broad-host-range plasmid RSF1010; requires the RSF1010 RepA/B/C proteins for replication (Scholz et al., 1989)
   1299..1580    -  CDS            mobC: MOBC_ECOLX - Protein predicted: Swiss-Prot protein existence level 4. This protein is essential to promote the specific transfer of the plasmid in the presence of conjugative plasmids. From Escherichia coli.
   1611..1698    +  oriT           RSF1010 oriT: origin of transfer of the broad-host-range plasmid RSF1010 (Scholz et al., 1989)
   2527..2937    +  CDS            mobB: MOBB2_ECOLX - Protein predicted: Swiss-Prot protein existence level 4. This protein is essential to promote the specific transfer of the plasmid in the presence of conjugative plasmids. From Escherichia coli.
   2937..3908    +  CDS            RSF1010 RepB: replication protein B of the broad-host-range plasmid RSF1010 (Scholz et al., 1989); repB
   4351..4425    +  ncRNA          Plasmid R1162: Accession: RF00043 - R1162-like plasmid antisense RNA
   4419..5258    +  CDS            RSF1010 RepA: replication protein A of the broad-host-range plasmid RSF1010 (Scholz et al., 1989); repA
   5245..6096    +  CDS            RSF1010 RepC (fragment): replication protein C of the broad-host-range plasmid RSF1010 (Scholz et al., 1989); repC
   6214..6237    +  promoter       Pc promoter (fragment): intI1 (promoter lies within the coding sequence); class 1 integron promoter
   6413..6469    +  CDS            GmR (fragment): gentamycin acetyltransferase; aacC1; confers resistance to gentamycin
   6476..7264    +  CDS            aadA: S3AD_ECOLX - Experimental evidence at protein level: Swiss-Prot protein existence level 1. Mediates bacterial resistance to the antibiotics streptomycin and spectinomycin. From Escherichia coli.
