[The description below was written by a language model from this plasmid's Addgene catalogue record and pLannotate feature annotations shown in this document.]
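Description:
pBTK527a is an empty, pre-assembled backbone from the Bee Microbiome Toolkit (BTK), a modular assembly system for building broad-host-range plasmids intended for bee gut bacteria. It is a 7,439 bp, low-copy synthetic-biology vector based on RSF1010 and is maintained in E. coli under spectinomycin selection. The catalogue describes it as ready for Stage 2 assembly, carrying ConLS' and ConRE' connectors. In hierarchical toolkit schemes of this kind, such connectors define the junctions into which previously built transcriptional units are joined to give a multigene plasmid. The connectors themselves are not picked up by the automated annotation, so their positions are not documented in the feature tables, and no insert is recorded.

The two annotated records (the depositor sequence and the repository's sequencing result) are the same length and show the same parts in opposite orientation and with different start points. Both contain the RSF1010 replication module: oriV together with repA, repB and repC, whose products oriV requires and which allow replication independently of many host factors across diverse Gram-negative bacteria. A small R1162-like antisense RNA lies upstream of repA. The mobilisation region is also present, with oriT, mobA (whose coding region overlaps repB), mobB and mobC, so the plasmid can be transferred by conjugation when a helper conjugative system is supplied. Selection comes from aadA, which confers spectinomycin and streptomycin resistance. It sits downstream of a fragment of the class 1 integron Pc promoter and a short gentamicin acetyltransferase remnant. Two short kanamycin-resistance gene fragments are also annotated and are too small to encode a functional marker.
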