Addgene plasmid #110606: pBTK527a
Purpose: (Empty Backbone) BTK Assembled plasmid- ready for Stage 2 assembly (ConLS' and ConRE' connectors with spectinomycin resistance)
Depositing lab: Jeffrey Barrick. Depositing organization: University of Texas at Austin. Publication: Genetic Engineering of Bee Gut Microbiome Bacteria with a Toolkit for Modular Assembly of Broad-Host-Range Plasmids. Leonard SP, Perutka J, Powell JE, Geng P, Richhart DD, Byrom M, Kar S, Davies BW, Ellington AD, Moran NA, Barrick JE. ACS Synth Biol. 2018 May 18;7(5):1279-1290. doi: 10.1021/acssynbio.7b00399. Epub 2018 Apr 13. PubMed 29608282.
Backbone
  Vector backbone: RSF1010
  Vector type: Synthetic Biology
Growth in bacteria
  Bacterial resistance: Spectinomycin, 50 μg/mL
  Growth temperature: 37°C
  Growth strain: DH5alpha
  Copy number: Low Copy
Gene/Insert
  Gene/Insert name: None
Terms and licenses: Academic/Nonprofit Terms; Industry Terms
How to cite: pBTK527a was a gift from Jeffrey Barrick (Addgene plasmid # 110606 ; http://n2t.net/addgene:110606 ; RRID:Addgene_110606)
